Addgene plasmid #52651: Fast-GCaMP-RS14
Purpose: genetically encodable fluorescent calcium indicator protein to monitor neuronal activity
Depositing lab: Samuel Wang. Depositing organization: Princeton University. Publication: Fast GCaMPs for improved tracking of neuronal activity. Sun XR, Badura A, Pacheco DA, Lynch LA, Schneider ER, Taylor MP, Hogue IB, Enquist LW, Murthy M, Wang SS. Nat Commun. 2013 Jul 17;4:2170. doi: 10.1038/ncomms3170. PubMed 23863808.
Backbone
  Vector backbone: pET28b
  Backbone manufacturer: Millipore
  Backbone size w/o insert (bp): 5369
  Total vector size (bp): 6722
  Modifications to backbone: inserted Fast GCaMP RS14 between NotI and XbaI
  Vector type: Mammalian Expression
Growth in bacteria
  Bacterial resistance: Kanamycin, 50 μg/mL
  Growth temperature: 37°C
  Growth strain: DH5alpha
  Copy number: High Copy
Gene/Insert
  Gene/Insert name: Fast-GCaMP-RS14
  Species: H. sapiens (human), Synthetic
  Insert size (bp): 1353
  Mutation: deleted G47 from GCaMP3
  Promoter: T7
  Cloning method: Restriction Enzyme; 5′ cloning site XbaI (not destroyed); 3′ cloning site NotI (not destroyed)
  Sequencing primers: 5′ 5'-d(TAA TAC GAC TCA CTA TAG GG)-3'; 3′ 5'-d(GCT AGT TAT TGC TCA GCG G)-3
Resource information
  A portion of this plasmid was derived from a plasmid made by: Millipore (catalog number 69865)
Terms and licenses: Academic/Nonprofit Terms; Industry Terms: Not Available to Industry
How to cite: Fast-GCaMP-RS14 was a gift from Samuel Wang (Addgene plasmid # 52651 ; http://n2t.net/addgene:52651 ; RRID:Addgene_52651)
