[The description below was written by a language model from this plasmid's Addgene catalogue record.]
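Description:
Fast-GCaMP-RS14 is a 6.7 kb plasmid built on the pET28b backbone that carries a variant of the genetically encoded fluorescent calcium indicator GCaMP3. The roughly 1.35 kb insert was cloned between the XbaI and NotI sites, both of which remain intact, and sits under control of a T7 promoter. The plasmid is maintained in standard E. coli cloning strains as a high-copy construct under kanamycin selection. The catalogue lists the vector type as mammalian expression, but pET28b with a T7 promoter is a bacterial expression system in which transcription depends on T7 RNA polymerase supplied by the host strain. The design therefore fits production of recombinant protein in E. coli better than direct expression in mammalian cells, and the record does not resolve this discrepancy. No feature table is provided, so whether the backbone's His tag or other pET28b elements are fused in frame with the insert is not stated.

GCaMP-type sensors combine a circularly permuted GFP with calmodulin and a calmodulin-binding peptide, so that calcium binding changes fluorescence. The RS14 variant differs from GCaMP3 by deletion of the residue recorded as G47. The insert is annotated as synthetic with human-derived sequence. It belongs to a series of "Fast GCaMP" variants developed to improve tracking of neuronal activity, and its stated purpose is monitoring that activity with a genetically encodable indicator. In this backbone, it is most plausibly used to express the sensor protein for in vitro characterisation, or as a source of the coding sequence for subcloning into vectors suited to neurons.
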