>Addgene plasmid #52651 | Fast-GCaMP-RS14 | depositor partial sequence | sequence record 81928 | T7 to T7 terminator primer
ATGGGTTCTCATCATCATCATCATCATGGTATGGCTAGCATGACTGGTGGACAGCAAATGGGTCGGGATC
TGTACGACGATGACGATAAGGATCTCGCCACCATGGTCGACTCATCACGTCGTAAGTGGAATAAGACACA
CGCAGTCAGAGCTATAGGTCGGCTGAGCTCACTCGAGAACGTCTATATCAAGGCCGACAAGCAGAAGAAC
GGCATCAAGGCGAACTTCAAGATCCGCCACAACATCGAGGACGGCGGCGTGCAGCTCGCCTACCACTACC
AGCAGAACACCCCCATCGGCGACGGCCCCGTGCTGCTGCCCGACAACCACTACCTGAGCGTGCAGTCCAA
ACTTTCGAAAGACCCCAACGAGAAGCGCGATCACATGGTCCTGCTGGAGTTCGTGACCGCCGCCGGGATC
ACTCTCGGCATGGACGAGCTGTACAAGGGCGGTACCGGAGGGAGCATGGTGAGCAAGGGCGAGGAGCTGT
TCACCGGGGTGGTGCCCATCCTGGTCGAGCTGGACGGCGACGTAAACGGCCACAAGTTCAGCGTGTCCGG
CGAGGGTGAGGGCGATGCCACCTACGGCAAGCTGACCCTGAAGTTCATCTGCACCACCGGCAAGCTGCCC
GTGCCCTGGCCCACCCTCGTGACCACCCTGACCTACGGCGTGCAGTGCTTCAGCCGCTACCCCGACCACA
TGAAGCAGCACGACTTCTTCAAGTCCGCCATGCCCGAAGGCTACATCCAGGAGCGCACCATCTTCTTCAA
GGACGACGGCAACTACAAGACCCGCGCCGAGGTGAAGTTCGAGGGCGACACCCTGGTGAACCGCATCGAG
CTGAAGGGCATCGACTTCAAGGAGGACGGCAACATCCTGGGGCACAAGCTGGAGTACAACACGCGTGACC
AACTGACTGAAGAGCAGATCGCAGAATTTAAAGAGGCTTTCTCCCTATTTGACAAGGACGGGGATGGGAC
AATAACAACCAAGGAGCTGGGGACGGTGATGCGGTCTCTGGGGCAGAACCCCACAGAAGCAGAGCTGCAG
GACATGATCAATGAAGTAGATGCCGACGGTGACGGCACAATCGACTTCCCTGAGTTCCTGACAATGATGG
CAAGAAAAATGAAAGACACAGACAGTGAAGAAGAAATTAGAGAAGCGTTCCGTGTGTTTGATAAGGATGG
CAATGGCTACATCAGTGCAGCAGAGCTTCGCCACGTGATGACAAACCTTGGAGAGAAGTTAACAGATGAA
GAGGTTGATGAAATGATCAGGGAAGCAGACATCGATGGGGATGGTCAGGTAAACTACGAAGAGTTTGTAC
AAATGATGACAGCGAAGTGA
