>Addgene plasmid #52651 | Fast-GCaMP-RS14 | addgene partial sequence | sequence record 83118 | T7term 5'-GCTAGTTATTGCTCAGCGG-3'
TTCCTTTCGGGCTTTGTTAGCAGCCGGATCTCAGTGGTGGTGGTGGTGGTGCTCGAGTGCGGCCGCTCAC
TTCGCTGTCATCATTTGTACAAACTCTTCGTAGTTTACCTGACCATCCCCATCGATGTCTGCTTCCCTGA
TCATTTCATCAACCTCTTCATCTGTTAACTTCTCTCCAAGGTTTGTCATCACGTGGCGAAGCTCTGCTGC
ACTGATGTAGCCATTGCCATCCTTATCAAACACACGGAACGCTTCTCTAATTTCTTCTTCACTGTCTGTG
TCTTTCATTTTTCTTGCCATCATTGTCAGGAACTCAGGGAAGTCGATTGTGCCGTCACCGTCGGCATCTA
CTTCATTGATCATGTCCTGCAGCTCTGCTTCTGTGGGGTTCTGCCCCAGAGACCGCATCACCGTCCCCAG
CTCCTTGGTTGTTATTGTCCCATCCCCGTCCTTGTCAAATAGGGAGAAAGCCTCTTTAAATTCTGCGATC
TGCTCTTCAGTCAGTTGGTCACGCGTGTTGTACTCCAGCTTGTGCCCCAGGATGTTGCCGTCCTCCTTGA
AGTCGATGCCCTTCAGCTCGATGCGGTTCACCAGGGTGTCGCCCTCGAACTTCACCTCGGCGCGGGTCTT
GTAGTTGCCGTCGTCCTTGAAGAAGATGGTGCGCTCCTGGATGTAGCCTTCGGGCATGGCGGACTTGAAG
AAGTCGTGCTGCTTCATGTGGTCGGGGTAGCGGCTGAAGCACTGCACGCCGTAGGTCAGGGTGGTCACGA
GGGTGGGCCAGGGCACGGGCAGCTTGCCGGTGGTGCAGATGAACTTCAGGGTCAGCTTGCCGTAGGTGGC
ATCGCCCTCACCCTCGCCGGACACGCTGAACTTGTGGCCGTTTACGTCGCCGTCCAGCTCGACCAGGATG
GGCACCACCCCGGTGAACAGCTCCTCGCCCTTGCTCACCATGCTCCCTCCGGTACCGCCCTTGTACAGCT
CGTCCATGCCGAGAGTGATCCCGGCGGCGGTCACGAACTCCAGCAGGACCATGTGATC
