>Addgene plasmid #52651 | Fast-GCaMP-RS14 | addgene partial sequence | sequence record 83641 | T7 5'-TAATACGACTCACTATAGGG-3'
GAATAATTTTGTTTAACTTTAAGAAGGAGATATAACATGGGTTCTCATCATCATCATCATCATGGTATGG
CTAGCATGACTGGTGGACAGCAAATGGGTCGGGATCTGTACGACGATGACGATAAGGATCTCGCCACCAT
GGTCGACTCATCACGTCGTAAGTGGAATAAGACACACGCAGTCAGAGCTATAGGTCGGCTGAGCTCACTC
GAGAACGTCTATATCAAGGCCGACAAGCAGAAGAACGGCATCAAGGCGAACTTCAAGATCCGCCACAACA
TCGAGGACGGCGGCGTGCAGCTCGCCTACCACTACCAGCAGAACACCCCCATCGGCGACGGCCCCGTGCT
GCTGCCCGACAACCACTACCTGAGCGTGCAGTCCAAACTTTCGAAAGACCCCAACGAGAAGCGCGATCAC
ATGGTCCTGCTGGAGTTCGTGACCGCCGCCGGGATCACTCTCGGCATGGACGAGCTGTACAAGGGCGGTA
CCGGAGGGAGCATGGTGAGCAAGGGCGAGGAGCTGTTCACCGGGGTGGTGCCCATCCTGGTCGAGCTGGA
CGGCGACGTAAACGGCCACAAGTTCAGCGTGTCCGGCGAGGGTGAGGGCGATGCCACCTACGGCAAGCTG
ACCCTGAAGTTCATCTGCACCACCGGCAAGCTGCCCGTGCCCTGGCCCACCCTCGTGACCACCCTGACCT
ACGGCGTGCAGTGCTTCAGCCGCTACCCCGACCACATGAAGCAGCACGACTTCTTCAAGTCCGCCATGCC
CGAAGGCTACATCCAGGAGCGCACCATCTTCTTCAAGGACGACGGCAACTACAAGACCCGCGCCGAGGTG
AAGTTCGAGGGCGACACCCTGGTGAACCGCATCGAGCTGAAGGGCATCGACTTCAAGGAGGACGGCAACA
TCCTGGGGCACAAGCTGGAGTACAACACGCGTGACCAACTGACTGAAGAGCAGATCGCAGAATTTAAAGA
GGCTTTCTCCCTATTTGACAAGGACGGGGATGGGACAATAACAACCAAGGAGCTGGGGACGGTGATGCGG
TCTCTGGG
